>Addgene plasmid #122315 | px335-sgRNA-EF(Cas9n)-Ssrp1-L | addgene full sequence | sequence record 238375 | Addgene NGS Result
GAGGGCCTATTTCCCATGATTCCTTCATATTTGCATATACGATACAAGGCTGTTAGAGAGATAATTGGAA
TTAATTTGACTGTAAACACAAAGATATTAGTACAAAATACGTGACGTAGAAAGTAATAATTTCTTGGGTA
GTTTGCAGTTTTAAAATTATGTTTTAAAATGGACTATCATATGCTTACCGTAACTTGAAAGTATTTCGAT
TTCTTGGCTTTATATATCTTGTGGAAAGGACGAAACACCGGGATCTGATGAATAAAGGAGTTTAAGAGCT
ATGCTGGAAACAGCATAGCAAGTTTAAATAAGGCTAGTCCGTTATCAACTTGAAAAAGTGGCACCGAGTC
GGTGCTTTTTTGTTTTAGAGCTAGAAATAGCAAGTTAAAATAAGGCTAGTCCGTTTTTAGCGCGTGCGCC
AATTCTGCAGACAAATGGCTCTAGAGGTACCCGTTACATAACTTACGGTAAATGGCCCGCCTGGCTGACC
GCCCAACGACCCCCGCCCATTGACGTCAATAGTAACGCCAATAGGGACTTTCCATTGACGTCAATGGGTG
GAGTATTTACGGTAAACTGCCCACTTGGCAGTACATCAAGTGTATCATATGCCAAGTACGCCCCCTATTG
ACGTCAATGACGGTAAATGGCCCGCCTGGCATTGTGCCCAGTACATGACCTTATGGGACTTTCCTACTTG
GCAGTACATCTACGTATTAGTCATCGCTATTACCATGGTCGAGGTGAGCCCCACGTTCTGCTTCACTCTC
CCCATCTCCCCCCCCTCCCCACCCCCAATTTTGTATTTATTTATTTTTTAATTATTTTGTGCAGCGATGG
GGGCGGGGGGGGGGGGGGGCGCGCGCCAGGCGGGGCGGGGGGGGGGGGGGGGGGGGGGGGGGGGGGGGGG
GGGGGKGCGGCGGCAGCCAATCAGAGCGGCGCGCTCCGAAAGTTTCCTTTTATGGCGAGGCGGCGGCGGC
GGCGGCCCTATAAAAAGCGAAGCGCGCGGCGGGCGGGAGTCGCTGCGCGCTGCCTTCGCCCCGTGCCCCG
CTCCGCCGCCGCCTCGCGCCGCCCGCCCCGGCTCTGACTGACCGCGTTACTCCCACAGGTGAGCGGGCGG
GACGGCCCTTCTCCTCCGGGCTGTAATTAGCTGAGCAAGAGGTAAGGGTTTAAGGGATGGTTGGTTGGTG
GGGTATTAATGTTTAATTACCTGGAGCACCTGCCTGAAATCACTTTTTTTCAGGTTGGACCGGTGCCACC
ATGTACCCATACGATGTTCCAGATTACGCTTCGCCGAAGAAAAAGCGCAAGGTCGAAGCGTCCGACAAGA
AGTACAGCATCGGCCTGGCCATCGGCACCAACTCTGTGGGCTGGGCCGTGATCACCGACGAGTACAAGGT
GCCCAGCAAGAAATTCAAGGTGCTGGGCAACACCGACCGGCACAGCATCAAGAAGAACCTGATCGGAGCC
CTGCTGTTCGACAGCGGCGAAACAGCCGAGGCCACCCGGCTGAAGAGAACCGCCAGAAGAAGATACACCA
GACGGAAGAACCGGATCTGCTATCTGCAAGAGATCTTCAGCAACGAGATGGCCAAGGTGGACGACAGCTT
CTTCCACAGACTGGAAGAGTCCTTCCTGGTGGAAGAGGATAAGAAGCACGAGCGGCACCCCATCTTCGGC
AACATCGTGGACGAGGTGGCCTACCACGAGAAGTACCCCACCATCTACCACCTGAGAAAGAAACTGGTGG
ACAGCACCGACAAGGCCGACCTGCGGCTGATCTATCTGGCCCTGGCCCACATGATCAAGTTCCGGGGCCA
CTTCCTGATCGAGGGCGACCTGAACCCCGACAACAGCGACGTGGACAAGCTGTTCATCCAGCTGGTGCAG
ACCTACAACCAGCTGTTCGAGGAAAACCCCATCAACGCCAGCGGCGTGGACGCCAAGGCCATCCTGTCTG
CCAGACTGAGCAAGAGCAGACGGCTGGAAAATCTGATCGCCCAGCTGCCCGGCGAGAAGAAGAATGGCCT
GTTCGGCAACCTGATTGCCCTGAGCCTGGGCCTGACCCCCAACTTCAAGAGCAACTTCGACCTGGCCGAG
GATGCCAAACTGCAGCTGAGCAAGGACACCTACGACGACGACCTGGACAACCTGCTGGCCCAGATCGGCG
ACCAGTACGCCGACCTGTTTCTGGCCGCCAAGAACCTGTCCGACGCCATCCTGCTGAGCGACATCCTGAG
AGTGAACACCGAGATCACCAAGGCCCCCCTGAGCGCCTCTATGATCAAGAGATACGACGAGCACCACCAG
GACCTGACCCTGCTGAAAGCTCTCGTGCGGCAGCAGCTGCCTGAGAAGTACAAAGAGATTTTCTTCGACC
AGAGCAAGAACGGCTACGCCGGCTACATTGACGGCGGAGCCAGCCAGGAAGAGTTCTACAAGTTCATCAA
GCCCATCCTGGAAAAGATGGACGGCACCGAGGAACTGCTCGTGAAGCTGAACAGAGAGGACCTGCTGCGG
AAGCAGCGGACCTTCGACAACGGCAGCATCCCCCACCAGATCCACCTGGGAGAGCTGCACGCCATTCTGC
GGCGGCAGGAAGATTTTTACCCATTCCTGAAGGACAACCGGGAAAAGATCGAGAAGATCCTGACCTTCCG
CATCCCCTACTACGTGGGCCCTCTGGCCAGGGGAAACAGCAGATTCGCCTGGATGACCAGAAAGAGCGAG
GAAACCATCACCCCCTGGAACTTCGAGGAAGTGGTGGACAAGGGCGCTTCCGCCCAGAGCTTCATCGAGC
GGATGACCAACTTCGATAAGAACCTGCCCAACGAGAAGGTGCTGCCCAAGCACAGCCTGCTGTACGAGTA
CTTCACCGTGTATAACGAGCTGACCAAAGTGAAATACGTGACCGAGGGAATGAGAAAGCCCGCCTTCCTG
AGCGGCGAGCAGAAAAAGGCCATCGTGGACCTGCTGTTCAAGACCAACCGGAAAGTGACCGTGAAGCAGC
TGAAAGAGGACTACTTCAAGAAAATCGAGTGCTTCGACTCCGTGGAAATCTCCGGCGTGGAAGATCGGTT
CAACGCCTCCCTGGGCACATACCACGATCTGCTGAAAATTATCAAGGACAAGGACTTCCTGGACAATGAG
GAAAACGAGGACATTCTGGAAGATATCGTGCTGACCCTGACACTGTTTGAGGACAGAGAGATGATCGAGG
AACGGCTGAAAACCTATGCCCACCTGTTCGACGACAAAGTGATGAAGCAGCTGAAGCGGCGGAGATACAC
CGGCTGGGGCAGGCTGAGCCGGAAGCTGATCAACGGCATCCGGGACAAGCAGTCCGGCAAGACAATCCTG
GATTTCCTGAAGTCCGACGGCTTCGCCAACAGAAACTTCATGCAGCTGATCCACGACGACAGCCTGACCT
TTAAAGAGGACATCCAGAAAGCCCAGGTGTCCGGCCAGGGCGATAGCCTGCACGAGCACATTGCCAATCT
GGCCGGCAGCCCCGCCATTAAGAAGGGCATCCTGCAGACAGTGAAGGTGGTGGACGAGCTCGTGAAAGTG
ATGGGCCGGCACAAGCCCGAGAACATCGTGATCGAAATGGCCAGAGAGAACCAGACCACCCAGAAGGGAC
AGAAGAACAGCCGCGAGAGAATGAAGCGGATCGAAGAGGGCATCAAAGAGCTGGGCAGCCAGATCCTGAA
AGAACACCCCGTGGAAAACACCCAGCTGCAGAACGAGAAGCTGTACCTGTACTACCTGCAGAATGGGCGG
GATATGTACGTGGACCAGGAACTGGACATCAACCGGCTGTCCGACTACGATGTGGACCATATCGTGCCTC
AGAGCTTTCTGAAGGACGACTCCATCGACAACAAGGTGCTGACCAGAAGCGACAAGAACCGGGGCAAGAG
CGACAACGTGCCCTCCGAAGAGGTCGTGAAGAAGATGAAGAACTACTGGCGGCAGCTGCTGAACGCCAAG
CTGATTACCCAGAGAAAGTTCGACAATCTGACCAAGGCCGAGAGAGGCGGCCTGAGCGAACTGGATAAGG
CCGGCTTCATCAAGAGACAGCTGGTGGAAACCCGGCAGATCACAAAGCACGTGGCACAGATCCTGGACTC
CCGGATGAACACTAAGTACGACGAGAATGACAAGCTGATCCGGGAAGTGAAAGTGATCACCCTGAAGTCC
AAGCTGGTGTCCGATTTCCGGAAGGATTTCCAGTTTTACAAAGTGCGCGAGATCAACAACTACCACCACG
CCCACGACGCCTACCTGAACGCCGTCGTGGGAACCGCCCTGATCAAAAAGTACCCTAAGCTGGAAAGCGA
GTTCGTGTACGGCGACTACAAGGTGTACGACGTGCGGAAGATGATCGCCAAGAGCGAGCAGGAAATCGGC
AAGGCTACCGCCAAGTACTTCTTCTACAGCAACATCATGAACTTTTTCAAGACCGAGATTACCCTGGCCA
ACGGCGAGATCCGGAAGCGGCCTCTGATCGAGACAAACGGCGAAACCGGGGAGATCGTGTGGGATAAGGG
CCGGGATTTTGCCACCGTGCGGAAAGTGCTGAGCATGCCCCAAGTGAATATCGTGAAAAAGACCGAGGTG
CAGACAGGCGGCTTCAGCAAAGAGTCTATCCTGCCCAAGAGGAACAGCGATAAGCTGATCGCCAGAAAGA
AGGACTGGGACCCTAAGAAGTACGGCGGCTTCGACAGCCCCACCGTGGCCTATTCTGTGCTGGTGGTGGC
CAAAGTGGAAAAGGGCAAGTCCAAGAAACTGAAGAGTGTGAAAGAGCTGCTGGGGATCACCATCATGGAA
AGAAGCAGCTTCGAGAAGAATCCCATCGACTTTCTGGAAGCCAAGGGCTACAAAGAAGTGAAAAAGGACC
TGATCATCAAGCTGCCTAAGTACTCCCTGTTCGAGCTGGAAAACGGCCGGAAGAGAATGCTGGCCTCTGC
CGGCGAACTGCAGAAGGGAAACGAACTGGCCCTGCCCTCCAAATATGTGAACTTCCTGTACCTGGCCAGC
CACTATGAGAAGCTGAAGGGCTCCCCCGAGGATAATGAGCAGAAACAGCTGTTTGTGGAACAGCACAAGC
ACTACCTGGACGAGATCATCGAGCAGATCAGCGAGTTCTCCAAGAGAGTGATCCTGGCCGACGCTAATCT
GGACAAAGTGCTGTCCGCCTACAACAAGCACCGGGATAAGCCCATCAGAGAGCAGGCCGAGAATATCATC
CACCTGTTTACCCTGACCAATCTGGGAGCCCCTGCCGCCTTCAAGTACTTTGACACCACCATCGACCGGA
AGAGGTACACCAGCACCAAAGAGGTGCTGGACGCCACCCTGATCCACCAGAGCATCACCGGCCTGTACGA
GACACGGATCGACCTGTCTCAGCTGGGAGGCGACAGCCCCAAGAAGAAGAGAAAGGTGGAGGCCAGCTAA
GAATTCCTAGAGCTCGCTGATCAGCCTCGACTGTGCCTTCTAGTTGCCAGCCATCTGTTGTTTGCCCCTC
CCCCGTGCCTTCCTTGACCCTGGAAGGTGCCACTCCCACTGTCCTTTCCTAATAAAATGAGGAAATTGCA
TCGCATTGTCTGAGTAGGTGTCATTCTATTCTGGGGGGTGGGGTGGGGCAGGACAGCAAGGGGGAGGATT
GGGAAGAGAATAGCAGGCATGCTGGGGAGCGGCCGCAGGAACCCCTAGTGATGGAGTTGGCCACTCCCTC
TCTGCGCGCTCGCTCGCTCACTGAGGCCGGGCGACCAAAGGTCGCCCGACGCCCGGGCTTTGCCCGGGCG
GCCTCAGTGAGCGAGCGAGCGCGCAGCTGCCTGCAGGGGCGCCTGATGCGGTATTTTCTCCTTACGCATC
TGTGCGGTATTTCACACCGCATA
[95 nt withheld, positions 5904-5998]
T
[46 nt withheld, positions 6000-6045]
C
[141 nt withheld, positions 6047-6187]
CCTTTGACGTTGGAGTCCACGTTCTTT
[37 nt withheld, positions 6215-6251]
ACTCTATCTCGGGCTATTCTTTTGATTTATAAGGGATTTTGCCGATTTCGGTCTATTGGTTAAAAAATGA
GCTGATTTAACAAAAATTTAACGCGAATTTTAACAAAATATTAACGTTTACAATTTTATGGTGCACTCTC
AGTACAATCTGCTCTGATGCCGCATAGTTAAGCCAGCCCCGACACCCGCCAACACCCGCTGACGCGCCCT
GACGGGCTTGTCTGCTCCCGGCATCCGCTTACAGACAAGCTGTGACCGTCTCCGGGAGCTGCATGTGTCA
GAGGTTTTCACCGTCATCACCGAAACGCGCGAGACGAAAGGGCCTCGTGATACGCCTATTTTTATAGGTT
AATGTCATGATAATAATGGTTTCTTAGACGTCAGGTGGCACTTTTCGGGGAAATGTGCGCGGAACCCCTA
TTTGTTTATTTTTCTAAATACATTCAAATATGTATCCGCTCATGAGACAATAACCCTGATAAATGCTTCA
ATAATATTGAAAAAGGAAGAGTATGAGTATTCAACATTTCCGTGTCGCCCTTATTCCCTTTTTTGCGGCA
TTTTGCCTTCCTGTTTTTGCTCACCCAGAAACGCTGGTGAAAGTAAAAGATGCTGAAGATCAGTTGGGTG
CACGAGTGGGTTACATCGAACTGGATCTCAACAGCGGTAAGATCCTTGAGAGTTTTCGCCCCGAAGAACG
TTTTCCAATGATGAGCACTTTTAAAGTTCTGCTATGTGGCGCGGTATTATCCCGTATTGACGCCGGGCAA
GAGCAACTCGGTCGCCGCATACACTATTCTCAGAATGACTTGGTTGAGTACTCACCAGTCACAGAAAAGC
ATCTTACGGATGGCATGACAGTAAGAGAATTATGCAGTGCTGCCATAACCATGAGTGATAACACTGCGGC
CAACTTACTTCTGACAACGATCGGAGGACCGAAGGAGCTAACCGCTTTTTTGCACAACATGGGGGATCAT
GTAACTCGCCTTGATCGTTGGGAACCGGAGCTGAATGAAGCCATACCAAACGACGAGCGTGACACCACGA
TGCCTGTAGCAATGGCAACAACGTTGCGCAAACTATTAACTGGCGAACTACTTACTCTAGCTTCCCGGCA
ACAATTAATAGACTGGATGGAGGCGGATAAAGTTGCAGGACCACTTCTGCGCTCGGCCCTTCCGGCTGGC
TGGTTTATTGCTGATAAATCTGGAGCCGGTGAGCGTGGAAGCCGCGGTATCATTGCAGCACTGGGGCCAG
ATGGTAAGCCCTCCCGTATCGTAGTTATCTACACGACGGGGAGTCAGGCAACTATGGATGAACGAAATAG
ACAGATCGCTGAGATAGGTGCCTCACTGATTAAGCATTGGTAACTGTCAGACCAAGTTTACTCATATATA
CTTTAGATTGATTTAAAACTTCATTTTTAATTTAAAAGGATCTAGGTGAAGATCCTTTTTGATAATCTCA
TGACCAAAATCCCTTAACGTGAGTTTTCGTTCCACTGAGCGTCAGACCCCGTAGAAAAGATCAAAGGATC
TTCTTGAGATCCTTTTTTTCTGCGCGTAATCTGCTGCTTGCAAACAAAAAAACCACCGCTACCAGCGGTG
GTTTGTTTGCCGGATCAAGAGCTACCAACTCTTTTTCCGAAGGTAACTGGCTTCAGCAGAGCGCAGATAC
CAAATACTGTTCTTCTAGTGTAGCCGTAGTTAGGCCACCACTTCAAGAACTCTGTAGCACCGCCTACATA
CCTCGCTCTGCTAATCCTGTTACCAGTGGCTGCTGCCAGTGGCGATAAGTCGTGTCTTACCGGGTTGGAC
TCAAGACGATAGTTACCGGATAAGGCGCAGCGGTCGGGCTGAACGGGGGGTTCGTGCACACAGCCCAGCT
TGGAGCGAACGACCTACACCGAACTGAGATACCTACAGCGTGAGCTATGAGAAAGCGCCACGCTTCCCGA
AGGGAGAAAGGCGGACAGGTATCCGGTAAGCGGCAGGGTCGGAACAGGAGAGCGCACGAGGGAGCTTCCA
GGGGGAAACGCCTGGTATCTTTATAGTCCTGTCGGGTTTCGCCACCTCTGACTTGAGCGTCGATTTTTGT
GATGCTCGTCAGGGGGGCGGAGCCTATGGAAAAACGCCAGCAACGCGGCCTTTTTACGGTTCCTGGCCTT
TTGCTGGCCTTTTGCTCACATGT
Features (pLannotate 1.2.2; 18 found; start..end, strand, type, name):
      1..241     +  promoter       U6 promoter: RNA polymerase III promoter for human U6 snRNA
    288..355     +  misc_RNA       tracrRNA (fragment): trans-activating CRISPR RNA for the Streptococcus pyogenes CRISPR/Cas9 system
    362..405     +  misc_RNA       gRNA scaffold (fragment): guide RNA scaffold for the Streptococcus pyogenes CRISPR/Cas9 system
    452..737     +  enhancer       CMV enhancer: human cytomegalovirus immediate early enhancer; contains an 18-bp deletion relative to the standard CMV enhancer
    739..1015    +  promoter       chicken β-actin promoter: No description available
   1016..1243    +  intron         hybrid intron: hybrid between chicken β-actin (CBA) and minute virus of mice (MMV) introns (Gray et al., 2011)
   1264..1291    +  CDS            3xHA (fragment): three tandem HA epitope tags
   1324..3039    +  CDS            Cas9(N): N-terminal portion of Streptococcus pyogenes Cas9 (Zetsche et al., 2015)
   2926..5424    +  CDS            Cas9(C): C-terminal portion of Streptococcus pyogenes Cas9 (Zetsche et al., 2015)
   5491..5602    +  polyA_signal   bGH poly(A) signal: bovine growth hormone polyadenylation signal
   5707..5847    +  repeat_region  AAV2 ITR: inverted terminal repeat of adeno-associated virus serotype 2 inverted
   5852..5903    -  misc_feature   bom (fragment): basis of mobility region from pBR322
   5922..6377    +  rep_origin     f1 ori (sequence partly withheld): f1 bacteriophage origin of replication; arrow indicates direction of (+) strand synthesis
   6378..6427    -  misc_feature   bom (fragment): basis of mobility region from pBR322
   6529..6564    -  CDS            rop (fragment): Rop protein, which maintains plasmids at low copy number; rop
   6659..6763    +  promoter       AmpR promoter: bla
   6764..7624    +  CDS            AmpR: β-lactamase; bla; confers resistance to ampicillin, carbenicillin, and related antibiotics
   7795..8383    +  rep_origin     ori: high-copy-number ColE1/pMB1/pBR322/pUC origin of replication
