[The description below was written by a language model from this plasmid's Addgene catalogue record and pLannotate feature annotations shown in this document.]
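Description:
px335-sgRNA-EF(Cas9n)-Ssrp1-L is a mammalian expression plasmid of about 8.4 kb, built on the px335 backbone. It delivers both components of a CRISPR nickase system: a single guide RNA directed against mouse Ssrp1 and the Streptococcus pyogenes Cas9 nickase. It is propagated in E. coli as a high-copy plasmid through a ColE1/pUC-type origin and selected with ampicillin via the β-lactamase gene. An f1 phage origin and a single annotated AAV2 ITR are also present as backbone elements. No mammalian selection marker is annotated.

The 20-nt synthetic guide was inserted between BbsI sites, which were destroyed in the process. It sits downstream of the human U6 RNA polymerase III promoter and upstream of the guide scaffold. According to the record, the scaffold was replaced with the optimized sgRNA(F+E) design. This probably explains why the automated annotation detects the scaffold only as two partial matches (tracrRNA and gRNA scaffold fragments). The second cassette uses a CMV enhancer, chicken β-actin promoter and hybrid intron to drive the Cas9 open reading frame, which ends at a bovine growth hormone polyadenylation signal. The annotation tool labels this frame as overlapping N- and C-terminal portions, and these together correspond to one continuous coding sequence. A short match to an HA-type epitope is annotated just upstream of Cas9. The nickase mutation is not annotated in the table and is known only from the catalogue description.

Because a nickase cuts only one DNA strand, such plasmids are usually used in pairs with offset guides. The "L" suffix may mark this as the left member of such a pair, though the record does not say so. The associated work concerns transcriptional bursting in mouse embryonic stem cells, but the specific edit made at Ssrp1 is not stated.
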