Addgene plasmid #122315: px335-sgRNA-EF(Cas9n)-Ssrp1-L
Purpose: Expresses sgRNA targeting mouse Ssrp1 and Cas9 nickase in mammalian cells
Depositing lab: Hiroshi Ochiai. Depositing organization: Hiroshima University. Publication: Genome-wide kinetic properties of transcriptional bursting in mouse embryonic stem cells. Ochiai H, Hayashi T, Umeda M, Yoshimura M, Harada A, Shimizu Y, Nakano K, Saitoh N, Liu Z, Yamamoto T, Okamura T, Ohkawa Y, Kimura H, Nikaido I. Sci Adv. 2020 Jun 17;6(25):eaaz6699. doi: 10.1126/sciadv.aaz6699. eCollection 2020 Jun. PubMed 32596448.
Backbone
  Vector backbone: px335
  Backbone size w/o insert (bp): 8427
  Total vector size (bp): 8447
  Modifications to backbone: We applied an optimized sgRNA design (sgRNA(F+E)) (Chen et al., Cell, 2013)
  Vector type: Mammalian Expression
Growth in bacteria
  Bacterial resistance: Ampicillin, 100 μg/mL
  Growth temperature: 37°C
  Growth strain: DH5alpha
  Copy number: High Copy
Gene/Insert
  Gene/Insert name: sgRNA for mouse Ssrp1
  gRNA/shRNA sequence: GGGATCTGATGAATAAAGGA
  Species: Synthetic
  Cloning method: Restriction Enzyme; 5′ cloning site BbsI (destroyed during cloning); 3′ cloning site BbsI (destroyed during cloning)
  Sequencing primers: 5′ LKO1_5_primer
Terms and licenses: Academic/Nonprofit Terms; Industry Terms: Not Available to Industry
How to cite: px335-sgRNA-EF(Cas9n)-Ssrp1-L was a gift from Hiroshi Ochiai (Addgene plasmid # 122315 ; http://n2t.net/addgene:122315 ; RRID:Addgene_122315)
